>Addgene plasmid #202746 | EGFP-INPP5E-CAAX | addgene full sequence | sequence record 399472 | Addgene NGS Result
CAGAAGTAGTGAGGAGGCTTTTTTGGAGGCCTAGGCTTTTGCAAAGATCGATCAAGAGACAGGATGAGGA
TCGTTTCGCATGATTGAACAAGATGGATTGCACGCAGGTTCTCCGGCCGCTTGGGTGGAGAGGCTATTCG
GCTATGACTGGGCACAACAGACAATCGGCTGCTCTGATGCCGCCGTGTTCCGGCTGTCAGCGCAGGGGCG
CCCGGTTCTTTTTGTCAAGACCGACCTGTCCGGTGCCCTGAATGAACTGCAAGACGAGGCAGCGCGGCTA
TCGTGGCTGGCCACGACGGGCGTTCCTTGCGCAGCTGTGCTCGACGTTGTCACTGAAGCGGGAAGGGACT
GGCTGCTATTGGGCGAAGTGCCGGGGCAGGATCTCCTGTCATCTCACCTTGCTCCTGCCGAGAAAGTATC
CATCATGGCTGATGCAATGCGGCGGCTGCATACGCTTGATCCGGCTACCTGCCCATTCGACCACCAAGCG
AAACATCGCATCGAGCGAGCACGTACTCGGATGGAAGCCGGTCTTGTCGATCAGGATGATCTGGACGAAG
AGCATCAGGGGCTCGCGCCAGCCGAACTGTTCGCCAGGCTCAAGGCGAGCATGCCCGACGGCGAGGATCT
CGTCGTGACCCATGGCGATGCCTGCTTGCCGAATATCATGGTGGAAAATGGCCGCTTTTCTGGATTCATC
GACTGTGGCCGGCTGGGTGTGGCGGACCGCTATCAGGACATAGCGTTGGCTACCCGTGATATTGCTGAAG
AGCTTGGCGGCGAATGGGCTGACCGCTTCCTCGTGCTTTACGGTATCGCCGCTCCCGATTCGCAGCGCAT
CGCCTTCTATCGCCTTCTTGACGAGTTCTTCTGAGCGGGACTCTGGGGTTCGAAATGACCGACCAAGCGA
CGCCCAACCTGCCATCACGAGATTTCGATTCCACCGCCGCCTTCTATGAAAGGTTGGGCTTCGGAATCGT
TTTCCGGGACGCCGGCTGGATGATCCTCCAGCGCGGGGATCTCATGCTGGAGTTCTTCGCCCACCCTAGG
GGGAGGCTAACTGAAACACGGAAGGAGACAATACCGGAAGGAACCCGCGCTATGACGGCAATAAAAAGAC
AGAATAAAACGCACGGTGTTGGGTCGTTTGTTCATAAACGCGGGGTTCGGTCCCAGGGCTGGCACTCTGT
CGATACCCCACCGAGACCCCATTGGGGCCAATACGCCCGCGTTTCTTCCTTTTCCCCACCCCACCCCCCA
AGTTCGGGTGAAGGCCCAGGGCTCGCAGCCAACGTCGGGGCGGCAGGCCCTGCCATAGCCTCAGGTTACT
CATATATACTTTAGATTGATTTAAAACTTCATTTTTAATTTAAAAGGATCTAGGTGAAGATCCTTTTTGA
TAATCTCATGACCAAAATCCCTTAACGTGAGTTTTCGTTCCACTGAGCGTCAGACCCCGTAGAAAAGATC
AAAGGATCTTCTTGAGATCCTTTTTTTCTGCGCGTAATCTGCTGCTTGCAAACAAAAAAACCACCGCTAC
CAGCGGTGGTTTGTTTGCCGGATCAAGAGCTACCAACTCTTTTTCCGAAGGTAACTGGCTTCAGCAGAGC
GCAGATACCAAATACTGTTCTTCTAGTGTAGCCGTAGTTAGGCCACCACTTCAAGAACTCTGTAGCACCG
CCTACATACCTCGCTCTGCTAATCCTGTTACCAGTGGCTGCTGCCAGTGGCGATAAGTCGTGTCTTACCG
GGTTGGACTCAAGACGATAGTTACCGGATAAGGCGCAGCGGTCGGGCTGAACGGGGGGTTCGTGCACACA
GCCCAGCTTGGAGCGAACGACCTACACCGAACTGAGATACCTACAGCGTGAGCTATGAGAAAGCGCCACG
CTTCCCGAAGGGAGAAAGGCGGACAGGTATCCGGTAAGCGGCAGGGTCGGAACAGGAGAGCGCACGAGGG
AGCTTCCAGGGGGAAACGCCTGGTATCTTTATAGTCCTGTCGGGTTTCGCCACCTCTGACTTGAGCGTCG
ATTTTTGTGATGCTCGTCAGGGGGGCGGAGCCTATGGAAAAACGCCAGCAACGCGGCCTTTTTACGGTTC
CTGGCCTTTTGCTGGCCTTTTGCTCACATGTTCTTTCCTGCGTTATCCCCTGATTCTGTGGATAACCGTA
TTACCGCCATGCATTAGTTATTAATAGTAATCAATTACGGGGTCATTAGTTCATAGCCCATATATGGAGT
TCCGCGTTACATAACTTACGGTAAATGGCCCGCCTGGCTGACCGCCCAACGACCCCCGCCCATTGACGTC
AATAATGACGTATGTTCCCATAGTAACGCCAATAGGGACTTTCCATTGACGTCAATGGGTGGAGTATTTA
CGGTAAACTGCCCACTTGGCAGTACATCAAGTGTATCATATGCCAAGTACGCCCCCTATTGACGTCAATG
ACGGTAAATGGCCCGCCTGGCATTATGCCCAGTACATGACCTTATGGGACTTTCCTACTTGGCAGTACAT
CTACGTATTAGTCATCGCTATTACCATGGTGATGCGGTTTTGGCAGTACATCAATGGGCGTGGATAGCGG
TTTGACTCACGGGGATTTCCAAGTCTCCACCCCATTGACGTCAATGGGAGTTTGTTTTGGCACCAAAATC
AACGGGACTTTCCAAAATGTCGTAACAACTCCGCCCCATTGACGCAAATGGGCGGTAGGCGTGTACGGTG
GGAGGTCTATATAAGCAGAGCTGGTTTAGTGAACCGTCAGATCCGCTAGCGCTACCGGTCGCCACCATGG
TGAGCAAGGGCGAGGAGCTGTTCACCGGGGTGGTGCCCATCCTGGTCGAGCTGGACGGCGACGTAAACGG
CCACAAGTTCAGCGTGTCCGGCGAGGGCGAGGGCGATGCCACCTACGGCAAGCTGACCCTGAAGTTCATC
TGCACCACCGGCAAGCTGCCCGTGCCCTGGCCCACCCTCGTGACCACCCTGACCTACGGCGTGCAGTGCT
TCAGCCGCTACCCCGACCACATGAAGCAGCACGACTTCTTCAAGTCCGCCATGCCCGAAGGCTACGTCCA
GGAGCGCACCATCTTCTTCAAGGACGACGGCAACTACAAGACCCGCGCCGAGGTGAAGTTCGAGGGCGAC
ACCCTGGTGAACCGCATCGAGCTGAAGGGCATCGACTTCAAGGAGGACGGCAACATCCTGGGGCACAAGC
TGGAGTACAACTACAACAGCCACAACGTCTATATCATGGCCGACAAGCAGAAGAACGGCATCAAGGTGAA
CTTCAAGATCCGCCACAACATCGAGGACGGCAGCGTGCAGCTCGCCGACCACTACCAGCAGAACACCCCC
ATCGGCGACGGCCCCGTGCTGCTGCCCGACAACCACTACCTGAGCACCCAGTCCGCCCTGAGCAAAGACC
CCAACGAGAAGCGCGATCACATGGTCCTGCTGGAGTTCGTGACCGCCGCCGGGATCACTCTCGGCATGGA
CGAGCTGTACAAGTCCGGACTCAGATCTCGAGCTCAAGCTTCGAATTCTTCGGATCTTGCAGACTACAAG
CTCCGCGCGCAGCCGCTCCTGGTGCGGGCCCACAGCAGCCTGGGCCCCGGCCGGCCGCGGAGCCCCCTGG
CCTGCGACGACTGTTCCCTTCGCTCGGCCAAATCCTCCTTCAGCCTCCTGGCGCCCATCCGCAGCAAGGA
CGTCCGCAGCAGGAGTTACCTGGAGGGCAGCCTCCTGGCCAGCGGGGCCCTGTTGGGGGCGGATGAGCTG
GCCCGCTACTTCCCAGACCGGAACGTGGCACTCTTCGTGGCCACCTGGAACATGCAGGGCCAGAAGGAGC
TCCCGCCCAGCCTGGACGAGTTCCTGCTCCCAGCCGAGGCCGACTATGCCCAGGACCTGTATGTCATCGG
GGTCCAGGAGGGCTGTTCTGACAGGCGGGAGTGGGAGACTCGTCTGCAGGAGACGCTGGGCCCGCACTAT
GTGCTGCTGTCCTCGGCGGCCCACGGCGTGCTCTACATGTCGCTCTTCATCCGCAGGGACCTCATCTGGT
TCTGCTCAGAGGTGGAGTGCTCCACGGTGACCACACGCATCGTGTCTCAGATCAAGACCAAGGGGGCCTT
GGGCATCAGCTTCACCTTTTTTGGCACTTCCTTCCTCTTCATCACGTCCCACTTCACCTCAGGTGACGGG
AAGGTGGCGGAGCGGCTGCTGGACTACACCAGGACTGTACAAGCCCTGGTCCTGCCCAGAAATGTGCCCG
ACACCAACCCCTATCGCTCCAGCGCAGCGGACGTCACCACCCGCTTCGATGAGGTGTTCTGGTTTGGAGA
CTTCAACTTCCGCCTGAGTGGCGGGCGCACAGTCGTGGACGCCCTCCTGTGCCAGGGCCTGGTGGTGGAC
GTGCCGGCGCTGCTGCAGCACGACCAGCTCATCCGGGAGATGCGGAAAGGGTCCATCTTCAAGGGCTTCC
AGGAGCCGGACATCCACTTCCTCCCATCATACAAGTTTGACATCGGGAAGGACACGTACGACAGCACCTC
CAAGCAGAGGACGCCCTCATACACGGACCGCGTCTTGTACAGAAGCCGCCACAAGGGTGACATCTGTCCT
GTGAGCTACTCTTCCTGCCCCGGGATCAAGACGTCCGACCACCGCCCTGTGTATGGCCTCTTCCGGGTGA
AAGTGAGGCCGGGGCGAGACAACATTCCGTTGGCAGCTGGCAAATTTGATAGAGAACTGTACTTACTAGG
AATTAAAAGACGGATTTCGAAGGAGATTCAGAGGCAGCAAGCACTACAGAGTCAGAACTCCAGCACCATC
GCCTCCGTTTCTGGTGGCTCTGGAGGGGAAGCCGCTGCTAGAGAAGCTGCCGCAAGAGGCGGATCAGGGG
GTTCCGGAGGCCTCGCCGCCGCAGTCGACAACCCTCCTGATGAGAGTGGCCCCGGCTGCATGAGCTGCAA
GTGTGTGCTCTCCTGAGGATCCACCGGATCTAGATAACTGATCATAATCAGCCATACCACATTTGTAGAG
GTTTTACTTGCTTTAAAAAACCTCCCACACCTCCCCCTGAACCTGAAACATAAAATGAATGCAATTGTTG
TTGTTAACTTGTTTATTGCAGCTTATAATGGTTACAAATAAAGCAATAGCATCACAAATTTCACAAATAA
AGCATTTTTTTCACTGCATTCTAGTTGTGGTTTGTCCAAACTCATCAATGTATCTTAACGCGTAAATTGT
AAGCGTTAATATTTTGTTAAAATTCGCGTTAAATTTTTGTTAAATCAGCTCATTTTTTAACCAATAGGCC
GAAATCGGCAAAATCCCTTATAAATCAAAAGAATAGACCGAGATAGGGT
[37 nt withheld, positions 5370-5406]
AAAGAACGTGGACTCCAACGTCAAAGG
[49 nt withheld, positions 5434-5482]
T
[91 nt withheld, positions 5484-5574]
G
[124 nt withheld, positions 5576-5699]
CAGGTGGCACTTTTCGGGGAAATGTGCGCGGAACCCCTATTTGTTTATTTTTCTAAATACATTCAAATAT
GTATCCGCTCATGAGACAATAACCCTGATAAATGCTTCAATAATATTGAAAAAGGAAGAGTCCTGAGGCG
GAAAGAACCAGCTGTGGAATGTGTGTCAGTTAGGGTGTGGAAAGTCCCCAGGCTCCCCAGCAGGCAGAAG
TATGCAAAGCATGCATCTCAATTAGTCAGCAACCAGGTGTGGAAAGTCCCCAGGCTCCCCAGCAGGCAGA
AGTATGCAAAGCATGCATCTCAATTAGTCAGCAACCATAGTCCCGCCCCTAACTCCGCCCATCCCGCCCC
TAACTCCGCCCAGTTCCGCCCATTCTCCGCCCCATGGCTGACTAATTTTTTTTATTTATGCAGAGGCCGA
GGCCGCCTCGGCCTCTGAGCTATTC
Features (pLannotate 1.2.2; 16 found; start..end, strand, type, name):
     80..874     +  CDS            NeoR/KanR: aminoglycoside phosphotransferase from Tn5; aph(3')-II (or nptII); confers resistance to neomycin, kanamycin, and G418 (Geneticin®)
    895..1047    +  CDS            ble (fragment): BLE_KLEPN - Experimental evidence at protein level: Swiss-Prot protein existence level 1. Binding protein with a strong affinity to the bleomycin family of antibiotics. Binds to CL990; an antimitotic-antibiotic compound. From Klebsiella pneumoniae.
   1106..1153    +  polyA_signal   HSV TK poly(A) signal: herpes simplex virus thymidine kinase polyadenylation signal (Cole and Stacy, 1985)
   1244..1260    -  polyA_signal   bGH poly(A) signal (fragment): bovine growth hormone polyadenylation signal
   1482..2070    +  rep_origin     ori: high-copy-number ColE1/pMB1/pBR322/pUC origin of replication
   2245..2548    +  enhancer       CMV enhancer: human cytomegalovirus immediate early enhancer
   2549..2752    +  promoter       CMV promoter: human cytomegalovirus (CMV) immediate early promoter
   2797..3513    +  CDS            EGFP: EGFP is a basic (constitutively fluorescent) green fluorescent protein published in 1996, derived from Aequorea victoria. It is reported to be a rapidly-maturing weak dimer with moderate acid sensitivity.
   3514..3549    +  misc_feature   MCS (fragment): multiple cloning site
   3550..4842    +  CDS            INPP5E (fragment): INP5E_HUMAN - Experimental evidence at protein level: Swiss-Prot protein existence level 1. Phosphatidylinositol (PtdIns) phosphatase that specifically hydrolyzes the 5-phosphate of phosphatidylinositol-3,4,5-trisphosphate (PtdIns(3,4,5)P3), phosphatidylinositol 4,5-bisphosphate (PtdIns(4,5)P2) and phosphatidylinositol 3,5-bisphosphate (PtdIns(3,5)P2) (PubMed:10764818) (By similarity). Specific for lipid substrates, inactive towards water soluble inositol phosphates (PubMed:10764818). Plays an essential role in the primary cilium by controlling ciliary growth and phosphoinositide 3-kinase (PI3
   4930..4986    +  CDS            H-Ras (fragment): human small GTPase proto-oncoprotein
   5009..5093    +  CDS            large T antigen (fragment): large T antigen from SV40 (simian virus 40)
   5116..5237    +  polyA_signal   SV40 poly(A) signal: SV40 polyadenylation signal
   5271..5699    -  rep_origin     f1 ori (sequence partly withheld): f1 bacteriophage origin of replication; arrow indicates direction of (+) strand synthesis
   5726..5830    +  promoter       AmpR promoter: bla
   5832..45      +  promoter       SV40 promoter (across the origin): SV40 enhancer and early promoter
