[The description below was written by a language model from this plasmid's Addgene catalogue record and pLannotate feature annotations shown in this document.]
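Description:
EGFP-INPP5E-CAAX is a mammalian expression plasmid of about 6.1 kb built on the pEGFP-C1 backbone. It is designed to express a fluorescently tagged phosphoinositide phosphatase that is anchored at the plasma membrane. It replicates in E. coli from a high-copy ColE1/pUC-type origin and is selected with kanamycin. The single NeoR/KanR (Tn5 aminoglycoside phosphotransferase) gene sits downstream of both a bacterial bla-type promoter and the SV40 enhancer/early promoter and ends with an HSV TK polyadenylation signal. This arrangement means the same marker can in principle also give G418 resistance in mammalian cells. An f1 origin is also present. The short ble, bGH poly(A) and SV40 large T antigen fragments in the annotation appear to be backbone remnants or partial matches rather than functional parts.

The payload is one fusion open reading frame driven by the CMV immediate-early enhancer and promoter and terminated by the SV40 poly(A) signal. It begins with EGFP, followed by a short stretch of residual multiple cloning site as a linker. Next come residues 214–644 of human INPP5E, then residues 172–189 of human HRAS at the C-terminus. The insert was assembled by Gibson cloning. INPP5E is a lipid-specific 5-phosphatase that acts on PtdIns(4,5)P2, PtdIns(3,4,5)P3 and PtdIns(3,5)P2. The HRAS tail supplies the CAAX lipidation motif, which directs the fusion to the plasma membrane. The stated purpose is expression of a plasma membrane-targeted, fluorescent protein-tagged enzyme. The associated work concerns homeostatic control of plasma membrane PI(4,5)P2, which suggests the plasmid is used to deplete this lipid at the membrane while EGFP fluorescence marks the transfected cells.
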