Addgene plasmid #202746: EGFP-INPP5E-CAAX
Purpose: express plasma membrane targeted fluorescent protein-tagged enzyme
Depositing lab: Gerry Hammond. Depositing organization: University of Pittsburgh (University, School of Medicine, and Cancer Institute). Publication: A novel homeostatic mechanism tunes PI(4,5)P2-dependent signaling at the plasma membrane. Wills RC, Doyle CP, Zewe JP, Pacheco J, Hansen SD, Hammond GRV. J Cell Sci. 2023 Aug 3:jcs.261494. doi: 10.1242/jcs.261494. PubMed 37534432.
Backbone
  Vector backbone: pEGFP-C1
  Vector type: Mammalian Expression
Growth in bacteria
  Bacterial resistance: Kanamycin, 50 μg/mL
  Growth temperature: 37°C
  Growth strain: DH5alpha
  Copy number: High Copy
Gene/Insert
  Gene/Insert name: EGFP:INPP5E(214-644):HRAS(172-189)
  Species: H. sapiens (human)
  Entrez Gene: HRAS (a.k.a. C-BAS/HAS, C-H-RAS, C-HA-RAS1, CTLO, H-RASIDX, HAMSV, HRAS1, RASH1, p21ras); INPP5E (a.k.a. CORS1, CPD4, JBTS1, MORMS, PPI5PIV, pharbin)
  Cloning method: Gibson Cloning
Terms and licenses: Academic/Nonprofit Terms; Industry Terms: Not Available to Industry
Depositor comments: Please visit https://www.biorxiv.org/content/10.1101/2022.06.30.498262v3 for bioRxiv preprint.
How to cite: EGFP-INPP5E-CAAX was a gift from Gerry Hammond (Addgene plasmid # 202746 ; http://n2t.net/addgene:202746 ; RRID:Addgene_202746)
